Addgene plasmid #214720: #2.4 post-G-SynapShot-mScarlet
Purpose: Expresses green #2.4 post-SynapShot and mScarlet
Depositing lab: Won Do Heo. Depositing organization: Korea Advanced Institute of Science and Technology. Publication: Real-time visualization of structural dynamics of synapses in live cells in vivo. Son S, Nagahama K, Lee J, Jung K, Kwak C, Kim J, Noh YW, Kim E, Lee S, Kwon HB, Heo WD. Nat Methods. 2024 Jan 8. doi: 10.1038/s41592-023-02122-4. PubMed 38191933.
Backbone
  Vector backbone: pAAV
  Total vector size (bp): 7368
  Vector type: Mammalian Expression, AAV
Growth in bacteria
  Bacterial resistance: Ampicillin, 100 μg/mL
  Growth temperature: 30°C
  Growth strain: NEB Stable
  Copy number: High Copy
Gene/Insert
  Gene/Insert name: #2.4 post-G-SynapShot
  Species: Synthetic
  Promoter: CAG
  Tag / fusion protein: mScarlet (C terminal on insert)
  Cloning method: Gibson Cloning
  Sequencing primers: 5′ CTACAGCTCCTGGGCAACGTGC; 3′ ACATAGCGTAAAAGGAGCAACATAGTTAAGAATACC
Terms and licenses: Academic/Nonprofit Terms; Industry Terms: Not Available to Industry
How to cite: #2.4 post-G-SynapShot-mScarlet was a gift from Won Do Heo (Addgene plasmid # 214720 ; http://n2t.net/addgene:214720 ; RRID:Addgene_214720)
