[The description below was written by a language model from this plasmid's Addgene catalogue record and pLannotate feature annotations shown in this document.]
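Description:
#2.4 post-G-SynapShot-mScarlet is a pAAV-based transfer plasmid for mammalian expression and for packaging into recombinant adeno-associated virus. The catalogue lists it at about 7.4 kb, while the sequenced record used for annotation is about 7.3 kb. It is propagated in E. coli through a high-copy ColE1/pUC origin with ampicillin selection (AmpR under its own bla promoter), and it also carries an f1 origin. Two AAV2 inverted terminal repeats flank the expression cassette and define the segment that is packaged into viral particles. The use of a recombination-deficient host strain fits the known instability of ITRs.

The cassette is driven by the CAG promoter, annotated as CMV enhancer, chicken β-actin promoter and chimeric β-actin/β-globin intron, and it ends with a WPRE, which enhances transcript stability and expression, and an SV40 polyadenylation signal. The coding region lies in the antisense orientation relative to the promoter, between oppositely oriented lox2272 and loxP pairs. This is the layout of a double-floxed inverted (DIO/FLEx) cassette, so the feature table indicates that expression should require Cre-mediated inversion, although the catalogue fields do not mention Cre dependence.

The synthetic insert contains neuroligin-derived segments (hits to Nlgn1 and NLGN4X fragments) flanking a fluorescent-protein-like domain, followed by mScarlet, which the catalogue lists as C-terminal on the insert. The automated annotation calls the internal domain dTomato, but the catalogue describes a green SynapShot component, so this is probably a homology-based match to an engineered derivative rather than true dTomato. The record does not state how mScarlet is linked to the insert. The stated purpose is expression of the green postsynaptic SynapShot component together with mScarlet, from work on real-time visualization of synapse structural dynamics in live cells and in vivo.
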