Features (pLannotate 1.2.2; 25 found; start..end, strand, type, name):
    182..770     -  rep_origin     ori: high-copy-number ColE1/pMB1/pBR322/pUC origin of replication
    941..1801    -  CDS            AmpR: β-lactamase; bla; confers resistance to ampicillin, carbenicillin, and related antibiotics
   1802..1906    -  promoter       AmpR promoter: bla
   1959..2387    -  rep_origin     f1 ori (sequence partly withheld): f1 bacteriophage origin of replication; arrow indicates direction of (+) strand synthesis
   2392..2461    -  CDS            lacZα (fragment): LacZα fragment of β-galactosidase; lacZ fragment
   2456..2588    -  repeat_region  AAV2 ITR (fragment): inverted terminal repeat of adeno-associated virus serotype 2 inverted
   2649..2897    +  enhancer       CMV enhancer (fragment): human cytomegalovirus immediate early enhancer
   2899..3176    +  promoter       chicken β-actin promoter: No description available
   3177..3312    +  intron         hybrid intron (fragment): hybrid between chicken β-actin (CBA) and minute virus of mice (MMV) introns (Gray et al., 2011)
   3401..3531    +  intron         chimeric intron (fragment): chimera between introns from chicken β-actin and rabbit β-globin
   3529..3594    +  CDS            HBB (fragment): HBB_LEPEU - Experimental evidence at protein level: Swiss-Prot protein existence level 1. Involved in oxygen transport from the lung to the various peripheral tissues. From Lepus europaeus (European hare).
   3593..3626    -  protein_bind   lox2272: Cre-mediated recombination occurs in the 8-bp core sequence (GGATACTT). lox2272 sites are compatible with each other, but incompatible with loxP or loxN sites (Lee and Saito, 1988). Cre recombinase
   3689..3722    -  protein_bind   loxP: Cre-mediated recombination occurs in the 8-bp core sequence (GCATACAT). Cre recombinase
   3748..4443    -  CDS            mScarlet: mScarlet is a basic (constitutively fluorescent) red fluorescent protein published in 2016, derived from synthetic construct. It has moderate acid sensitivity.
   4552..5121    -  CDS            NLGN4X (fragment): NLGNX_MACMU - Also known as NLGN4. Experimental evidence at transcript level: Swiss-Prot protein existence level 2. Putative neuronal cell surface protein involved in cell-cell- interactions. From Macaca mulatta (Rhesus macaque).
   5170..5838    -  CDS            dTomato: dTomato is a basic (constitutively fluorescent) orange fluorescent protein published in 2004, derived from Discosoma sp.. It is reported to be a somewhat slowly-maturing dimer with low acid sensitivity.
   5848..5997    -  CDS            Nlgn1 (fragment): NLGN1_RAT - Experimental evidence at protein level: Swiss-Prot protein existence level 1. Cell surface protein involved in cell-cell-interactions via its interactions with neurexin family members. Plays a role in synapse function and synaptic signal transmission, and probably mediates its effects by recruiting and clustering other synaptic proteins. May promote the initial formation of synapses, but is not essential for this. In vitro, triggers the de novo formation of presynaptic structures. May be involved in specification of excitatory synapses. Required to maintain wakefulness quality and
   6020..6053    +  protein_bind   lox2272: Cre-mediated recombination occurs in the 8-bp core sequence (GGATACTT). lox2272 sites are compatible with each other, but incompatible with loxP or loxN sites (Lee and Saito, 1988). Cre recombinase
   6124..6157    +  protein_bind   loxP: Cre-mediated recombination occurs in the 8-bp core sequence (GCATACAT). Cre recombinase
   6175..6199    +  misc_feature   MCS (fragment): pBluescript multiple cloning site
   6199..6787    +  misc_feature   WPRE: woodchuck hepatitis virus posttranscriptional regulatory element
   6830..6951    -  polyA_signal   SV40 poly(A) signal: SV40 polyadenylation signal
   6974..7042    -  CDS            large T antigen (fragment): large T antigen from SV40 (simian virus 40)
   7113..7246    +  repeat_region  AAV2 ITR: inverted terminal repeat of adeno-associated virus serotype 2 inverted
   7240..7296    -  CDS            lacI (fragment): lac repressor; lacI; The lac repressor binds to the lac operator to inhibit transcription in E. coli. This inhibition can be relieved by adding lactose or isopropyl-β-D-thiogalactopyranoside (IPTG).
>Addgene plasmid #214720 | #2.4 post-G-SynapShot-mScarlet | addgene full sequence | sequence record 459097 | Addgene NGS Result
CTTCCGCTTCCTCGCTCACTGACTCGCTGCGCTCGGTCGTTCGGCTGCGGCGAGCGGTATCAGCTCACTC
AAAGGCGGTAATACGGTTATCCACAGAATCAGGGGATAACGCAGGAAAGAACATGTGAGCAAAAGGCCAG
CAAAAGGCCAGGAACCGTAAAAAGGCCGCGTTGCTGGCGTTTTTCCATAGGCTCCGCCCCCCTGACGAGC
ATCACAAAAATCGACGCTCAAGTCAGAGGTGGCGAAACCCGACAGGACTATAAAGATACCAGGCGTTTCC
CCCTGGAAGCTCCCTCGTGCGCTCTCCTGTTCCGACCCTGCCGCTTACCGGATACCTGTCCGCCTTTCTC
CCTTCGGGAAGCGTGGCGCTTTCTCATAGCTCACGCTGTAGGTATCTCAGTTCGGTGTAGGTCGTTCGCT
CCAAGCTGGGCTGTGTGCACGAACCCCCCGTTCAGCCCGACCGCTGCGCCTTATCCGGTAACTATCGTCT
TGAGTCCAACCCGGTAAGACACGACTTATCGCCACTGGCAGCAGCCACTGGTAACAGGATTAGCAGAGCG
AGGTATGTAGGCGGTGCTACAGAGTTCTTGAAGTGGTGGCCTAACTACGGCTACACTAGAAGAACAGTAT
TTGGTATCTGCGCTCTGCTGAAGCCAGTTACCTTCGGAAAAAGAGTTGGTAGCTCTTGATCCGGCAAACA
AACCACCGCTGGTAGCGGTGGTTTTTTTGTTTGCAAGCAGCAGATTACGCGCAGAAAAAAAGGATCTCAA
GAAGATCCTTTGATCTTTTCTACGGGGTCTGACGCTCAGTGGAACGAAAACTCACGTTAAGGGATTTTGG
TCATGAGATTATCAAAAAGGATCTTCACCTAGATCCTTTTAAATTAAAAATGAAGTTTTAAATCAATCTA
AAGTATATATGAGTAAACTTGGTCTGACAGTTACCAATGCTTAATCAGTGAGGCACCTATCTCAGCGATC
TGTCTATTTCGTTCATCCATAGTTGCCTGACTCCCCGTCGTGTAGATAACTACGATACGGGAGGGCTTAC
CATCTGGCCCCAGTGCTGCAATGATACCGCGAGACCCACGCTCACCGGCTCCAGATTTATCAGCAATAAA
CCAGCCAGCCGGAAGGGCCGAGCGCAGAAGTGGTCCTGCAACTTTATCCGCCTCCATCCAGTCTATTAAT
TGTTGCCGGGAAGCTAGAGTAAGTAGTTCGCCAGTTAATAGTTTGCGCAACGTTGTTGCCATTGCTACAG
GCATCGTGGTGTCACGCTCGTCGTTTGGTATGGCTTCATTCAGCTCCGGTTCCCAACGATCAAGGCGAGT
TACATGATCCCCCATGTTGTGCAAAAAAGCGGTTAGCTCCTTCGGTCCTCCGATCGTTGTCAGAAGTAAG
TTGGCCGCAGTGTTATCACTCATGGTTATGGCAGCACTGCATAATTCTCTTACTGTCATGCCATCCGTAA
GATGCTTTTCTGTGACTGGTGAGTACTCAACCAAGTCATTCTGAGAATAGTGTATGCGGCGACCGAGTTG
CTCTTGCCCGGCGTCAATACGGGATAATACCGCGCCACATAGCAGAACTTTAAAAGTGCTCATCATTGGA
AAACGTTCTTCGGGGCGAAAACTCTCAAGGATCTTACCGCTGTTGAGATCCAGTTCGATGTAACCCACTC
GTGCACCCAACTGATCTTCAGCATCTTTTACTTTCACCAGCGTTTCTGGGTGAGCAAAAACAGGAAGGCA
AAATGCCGCAAAAAAGGGAATAAGGGCGACACGGAAATGTTGAATACTCATACTCTTCCTTTTTCAATAT
TATTGAAGCATTTATCAGGGTTATTGTCTCATGAGCGGATACATATTTGAATGTATTTAGAAAAATAAAC
AAATAGGGGTTCCGCGCACATTTCCCCGAAAAGTGCCACCTAAATTGTAAGCGTTAATATTTTGTTAAAA
TTCGCGTTAAATTTTTGTTAAATCAGCTCATTTTTTAACCAATAGGCCGAAATCGGCAAAATCCCTTATA
AATCAAAAGAATAGACCGAGATAGGGT
[37 nt withheld, positions 2058-2094]
AAAGAACGTGGACTCCAACGTCAAAGG
[49 nt withheld, positions 2122-2170]
T
[91 nt withheld, positions 2172-2262]
G
[124 nt withheld, positions 2264-2387]
CCCATTCGCCATTCAGGCTGCGCAACTGTTGGGAAGGGCGATCGGTGCGGGCCTCTTCGCTATTACGCCA
GCTGCGCGCTCGCTCGCTCACTGAGGCCGCCCGGGCAAAGCCCGGGCGTCGGGCGACCTTTGGTCGCCCG
GCCTCAGTGAGCGAGCGAGCGCGCAGAGAGGGAGTGGCCAACTCCATCACTAGGGGTTCCTTGTAGTTAA
TGATTAACCCGCCATGCTACTTATCTACGTAGCCATGCTCTAGGAAGAGTACCATTGACGTCAATAATGA
CGTATGTTCCCATAGTAACGCCAATAGGGACTTTCCATTGACGTCAATGGGTGGAGTATTTACGGTAAAC
TGCCCACTTGGCAGTACATCAAGTGTATCATATGCCAAGTACGCCCCCTATTGACGTCAATGACGGTAAA
TGGCCCGCCTGGCATTATGCCCAGTACATGACCTTATGGGACTTTCCTACTTGGCAGTACATCTACGTAT
TAGTCATCGCTATTACCATGGTCGAGGTGAGCCCCACGTTCTGCTTCACTCTCCCCATCTCCCCCCCCTC
CCCACCCCCAATTTTGTATTTATTTATTTTTTAATTATTTTGTGCAGCGATGGGGGCGGGGGGGGGGGGG
GGGCGCGCGCCAGGCGGGGCGGGGCGGGGCGAGGGGCGGGGCGGGGCGAGGCGGAGAGGTGCGGCGGCAG
CCAATCAGAGCGGCGCGCTCCGAAAGTTTCCTTTTATGGCGAGGCGGCGGCGGCGGCGGCCCTATAAAAA
GCGAAGCGCGCGGCGGGCGGGAGTCGCTGCGCGCTGCCTTCGCCCCGTGCCCCGCTCCGCCGCCGCCTCG
CGCCGCCCGCCCCGGCTCTGACTGACCGCGTTACTCCCACAGGTGAGCGGGCGGGACGGCCCTTCTCCTC
CGGGCTGTAATTAGCGCTTGGTTTAATGACGGCTTGTTTCTTTTCTGTGGCTGCGTGAAAGCCTTGAGGG
GCTCCGGGAGGGCCCTTTGTGCGGGGGGAGCGGCTCGGGGCTGTCCGCGGGGGGACGGCTGCCTTCGGGG
GGGACGGGGCAGGGCGGGGTTCGGCTTCTGGCGTGTGACCGGCGGCTCTAGAGCCTCTGCTAACCATGTT
CATGCCTTCTTCTTTTTCCTACAGCTCCTGGGCAACGTGCTGGTTATTGTGCTGTCTCATCATTTTGGCA
AAGAATTGGATCCCCATAACTTCGTATAAAGTATCCTATACGAAGTTATATCAAAATAGGAAGACCAATG
CTTCACCATCGACCCGAATTGCCAAGCATCACCATCGACCCATAACTTCGTATAATGTATGCTATACGAA
GTTATACTAGGGATCCCCCCTCGAGTTTTACTTGTACAGCTCGTCCATGCCGCCGGTGGAGTGGCGGCCC
TCGGAGCGTTCGTACTGTTCCACCACGGTGTAGTCCTCGTTGTGGGAGGTGATGTCCAACTTGCGGTCGA
CGTTGTAGGCGCCGGGCATCTGCACGGGCTTCTTGGCCTTGTAGGTGGTCTTGAAGTCCGCCAGGTAGCG
GCCGCCGTCCTTCAGGCGCAGGGCCATCTTAATGTCGCCCTTCAGCACGCCGTCCTCGGGGTACAACCGC
TCGGTGGACGCTTCCCAGCCCATTGTCTTCTTCTGCATTACGGGGCCGTCAGGAGGGAAGTTGGTGCCGC
GGAGCTTCACCTTGTAGATCAGGGTGCCGTCCTCCAGGGAGGTGTCCTGGGTCACGGTCACGGCGCCGCC
GTCCTCGAAGTTCATCACGCGCTCCCACTTGAAGCCCTCGGGGAAGGACTGCTTATAGTAGTCGGGGATG
TCGGCGGGGTGCTTGGTGAAGGCCCTGGAGCCGTACATGAACTGAGGGGACAGGATGTCCCAGGAGAAGG
GCAGGGGGCCACCCTTGGTCACCTTCAGCTTGGCGGTCTGGGTGCCCTCGTAGGGGCGGCCCTCGCCCTC
GCCCTCGATCTCGAACTCGTGGCCGTTCATGGAGCCCTCCATGTGCACCTTGAACCGCATGAACTCCTTG
ATCACTGCCTCGCCCTTGCTCACCATTGTCGACCCCGGGGCCGGTCCAGGGTTCTCCTCCACGTCTCCAG
CCTGCTTCAGCAGGCTGAAGTTAGTAGCTCCGCTTCCGCTGTGGGAGTGGGGGTGTGGATGCGGATGAGG
GAGAGTATTATTCTGTCCTCCAGTAAATGTGTTGAATGTATGTAAGGGCTGAATCCCTGGTATAGTGTTG
GGAATCATTGTGATGGTGTTAGGTGTCATTAAAGGAACATCATCCGGTGACCTCCTCATAGCAAGAGTAT
AATCTGGGGGGCATGCTGTCCTCAGCACCACCTCATGGGGATGGATGGATTCACACTCGTGGTCCAGGTC
TGTGTGTTTCATCTGAAGACTCATGATCTCCTCCTCAGGTGCGTGCGTAAGATCATTGGTTGTAGTTCGT
TGCGGACTACATCTCCTATGTACGTCGTGGCGCCTTTTGTCCTTCTTGTAATAGAGGGCCGCGAAAGCCA
GAATGTTCAGGAAAAGCAGGGAAGCTCCTACAGCTATGGTCACGGACAGCTCTGTGCTGTAGTCCCTTTG
GTCTACGCTAAATGGACTAGGCTGTTGTTTGGGGTCGTCTTGCTTAGCGGTTGGAAATGCGCTGGTCACA
GGGGTTGAGTTTTTCCGAGTTGGTCGAAGGGTGATGTCAGTGCTTGGGACCTTGGTGGTTGTACTTGTGT
ATTGGCTGATGTCATTGAGGTTATGCAAGTGGGGCACCAGCTCGAGCGTCCCCTTGTACCGCTCGTCCAT
GCCCAGACGGTGGCGGCCCTCGGAGCGCCCGTACTGTTCCACGATGGTGTAGTCCTCGTTGTGGGAGGTG
ATGTCCAGCTTGGTGTCCACACAGTAATCGCCGGGCAGTTGCACGGGCTTCTTGGCCATGTAGATGGTCT
CGAACTCCACCAGGTAGTGGCCGCCGTCCTTCAGCTTCAGGGCCTGATAGCTATGGCCCTTCAGCACGCC
GTCCTTGGGGTACAGCATCTCGGTGGAGGCCTCCCAGCCCATGGTCTTCTTCTGCATTACGGGGCCGTCG
GGGGGGAAGTTGGTGCCGCGAATCTTCACCTTGCAGATCAGCGTGCCGTCCTGCAGGGAGGAGTCCTGGG
TAACGGTCACCAGACCGCCGTCTTCGAAGTTCATCACGCGCTCCCACTTGAAGCCCTCGGGGAAGGGCAG
CTTCTTGTAATCGGGGATGTCGGCGGGGTGCCTCACGTACGCTTTGGAGCCGTACATGATCTGGGGGGAC
AGGATGTCCCAGGCAAAGGGCAGGGGGCCGCCCTTGGTCACCTTCAGCTTGGCGGTCTGGGTGCCCTCGT
AGGGGCGGCCCTCGCCCTCGCCCTCGATCTCGAACTCGTGGCCGTTCATGGAGCCCTCCATGCGCACCTT
GAAGCGCATGAACTCTTTGATGGTGGCCATGTCATCCAGCTTCTGTGAAAGAACGTGGAAAGTCTGGAGG
AGGCAACCCAACAGGCAGAGTGTAAGTGGGGCGCCACTCCCTCGGTGCACCACGCAGGCCATCATAGCTC
GCCATACATAATTAGGCCACATACATCTAGGAAGTGCCATGGTGGCGGTACCGAATTCTAGTATAACTTC
GTATAGGATACTTTATACGAAGTTATCATTGGGATTCTTCCTATTTTGATCCAAGCATCACCATCGACCC
TCTAGTCCAGATCTCACCATCGACCCATAACTTCGTATAGCATACATTATACGAAGTTATGTCCCTCGAA
GAGGTTCGAATTCGATATCAAGCTTATCGATAATCAACCTCTGGATTACAAAATTTGTGAAAGATTGACT
GGTATTCTTAACTATGTTGCTCCTTTTACGCTATGTGGATACGCTGCTTTAATGCCTTTGTATCATGCTA
TTGCTTCCCGTATGGCTTTCATTTTCTCCTCCTTGTATAAATCCTGGTTGCTGTCTCTTTATGAGGAGTT
GTGGCCCGTTGTCAGGCAACGTGGCGTGGTGTGCACTGTGTTTGCTGACGCAACCCCCACTGGTTGGGGC
ATTGCCACCACCTGTCAGCTCCTTTCCGGGACTTTCGCTTTCCCCCTCCCTATTGCCACGGCGGAACTCA
TCGCCGCCTGCCTTGCCCGCTGCTGGACAGGGGCTCGGCTGTTGGGCACTGACAATTCCGTGGTGTTGTC
GGGGAAATCATCGTCCTTTCCTTGGCTGCTCGCCTGTGTTGCCACCTGGATTCTGCGCGGGACGTCCTTC
TGCTACGTCCCTTCGGCCCTCAATCCAGCGGACCTTCCTTCCCGCGGCCTGCTGCCGGCTCTGCGGCCTC
TTCCGCGTCTTCGCCTTCGCCCTCAGACGAGTCGGATCTCCCTTTGGGCCGCCTCCCCGCATCGATACCG
TCGACCCGGGCGGCCGCTTCGAGCAGACATGATAAGATACATTGATGAGTTTGGACAAACCACAACTAGA
ATGCAGTGAAAAAAATGCTTTATTTGTGAAATTTGTGATGCTATTGCTTTATTTGTAACCATTATAAGCT
GCAATAAACAAGTTAACAACAACAATTGCATTCATTTTATGTTTCAGGTTCAGGGGGAGATGTGGGAGGT
TTTTTAAAGCAAGTAAAACCTCTACAAATGTGGTAAAATCGATAAGGATCTTCCTAGAGCATGGCTACGT
AGATAAGTAGCATGGCGGGTTAATCATTAACTACAAGGAACCCCTAGTGATGGAGTTGGCCACTCCCTCT
CTGCGCGCTCGCTCGCTCACTGAGGCCGGGCGACCAAAGGTCGCCCGACGCCCGGGCTTTGCCCGGGCGG
CCTCAGTGAGCGAGCGAGCGCGCAGCTGCATTAATGAATCGGCCAACGCGCGGGGAGAGGCGGTTTGCGT
ATTGGGCGCT
